Addgene plasmid #219664: UNK_ZnF1-3_pGEX
Purpose: Recombinant expression of UNK ZnF1-3 with dual-affinity tag
Depositing lab: Daniel Dominguez. Depositing organization: University of North Carolina at Chapel Hill. Publication: Understanding species-specific and conserved RNA-protein interactions in vivo and in vitro. Harris SE, Alexis MS, Giri G, Cavazos FF Jr, Hu Y, Murn J, Aleman MM, Burge CB, Dominguez D. Nat Commun. 2024 Sep 27;15(1):8400. doi: 10.1038/s41467-024-52231-7. PubMed 39333159.
Backbone
  Vector backbone: pGEX-6P-1
  Backbone size w/o insert (bp): 5084
  Total vector size (bp): 5516
  Vector type: Bacterial Expression
Growth in bacteria
  Bacterial resistance: Ampicillin, 100 μg/mL
  Growth temperature: 37°C
  Growth strain: DH5alpha
  Copy number: Unknown
Gene/Insert
  Gene/Insert name: Unkempt Zinc Fingers 1-3 (alt name: UNK ZnF1-3)
  Species: H. sapiens (human)
  Insert size (bp): 432
  Tag / fusion protein: GST (N terminal on insert); SBP (N terminal on insert)
  Cloning method: Restriction Enzyme; 5′ cloning site BamHI (not destroyed); 3′ cloning site NotI (not destroyed)
  Sequencing primers: 5′ GGGCTGGCAAGCCACGTTTGGTG; 3′ CCGGGAGCTGCATGTGTCAGAGG
Terms and licenses: Academic/Nonprofit Terms; Industry Terms: Not Available to Industry
Depositor comments: Please visit https://doi.org/10.1101/2024.01.29.577729 for bioRxiv preprint.
How to cite: UNK_ZnF1-3_pGEX was a gift from Daniel Dominguez (Addgene plasmid # 219664 ; http://n2t.net/addgene:219664 ; RRID:Addgene_219664)
