[The description below was written by a language model from this plasmid's Addgene catalogue record and pLannotate feature annotations shown in this document.]
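Description:
UNK_ZnF1-3_pGEX is a bacterial expression plasmid built on the pGEX-6P-1 backbone for producing a recombinant fragment of the human RNA-binding protein Unkempt (UNK) in E. coli. It replicates from a ColE1/pMB1-type origin and is selected with ampicillin through the β-lactamase (AmpR) gene and its own promoter. The annotation also picks up backbone remnants typical of pGEX vectors, including bom and rop fragments and lacZ/lacZα-related sequence with an adjacent lac promoter, operator and CAP site. These are not part of the expression cassette.

The payload is a 432 bp insert encoding zinc fingers 1–3 of UNK, cloned between BamHI and NotI sites that both remain intact. Transcription is driven by the strong hybrid tac promoter, which is followed by a lac operator. The plasmid carries its own lacI gene, so the repressor keeps expression off until IPTG is added. The open reading frame begins with Schistosoma japonicum glutathione S-transferase (GST). According to the catalogue, it also carries a streptavidin-binding peptide (SBP) tag, with both tags N-terminal to the zinc finger domain. The SBP tag is not separately annotated in the feature table, though an unannotated gap lies between the GST and UNK coding regions. The automated annotation labels the insert as a fragment of Drosophila Unkempt, which probably reflects homology matching, since the catalogue records the species as human.

The GST and SBP tags provide two independent affinity handles, for purification of the protein and for its capture on glutathione or streptavidin matrices. The associated publication concerns conserved and species-specific RNA–protein interactions studied in vivo and in vitro, which suggests the purified fragment is meant for in vitro RNA-binding work, although the record itself states only recombinant expression.
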