Features (pLannotate 1.2.2; 18 found; start..end, strand, type, name):
     98..114     -  protein_bind   lac operator: The lac repressor binds to the lac operator to inhibit transcription in E. coli. This inhibition can be relieved by adding lactose or isopropyl-β-D-thiogalactopyranoside (IPTG). lac repressor encoded by lacI
    122..152     -  promoter       lac promoter: promoter for the E. coli lac operon
    167..188     -  protein_bind   CAP binding site: CAP binding activates transcription in the presence of cAMP. E. coli catabolite activator protein
    201..1283    -  CDS            lacI: lac repressor; lacI; The lac repressor binds to the lac operator to inhibit transcription in E. coli. This inhibition can be relieved by adding lactose or isopropyl-β-D-thiogalactopyranoside (IPTG).
   1284..1361    -  promoter       lacI promoter: lacI
   1368..1419    +  misc_feature   bom (fragment): basis of mobility region from pBR322
   1605..2193    -  rep_origin     ori: high-copy-number ColE1/pMB1/pBR322/pUC origin of replication
   2364..3224    -  CDS            AmpR: β-lactamase; bla; confers resistance to ampicillin, carbenicillin, and related antibiotics
   3225..3329    -  promoter       AmpR promoter: bla
   3434..3474    -  misc_feature   bom (fragment): basis of mobility region from pBR322
   3576..3615    -  CDS            rop (fragment): Rop protein, which maintains plasmids at low copy number; rop
   3646..4095    -  CDS            unk (fragment): UNK_DROME - Experimental evidence at protein level: Swiss-Prot protein existence level 1. Essential for late larval/early pupal development. From Drosophila melanogaster (Fruit fly).
   4237..4890    -  CDS            GST26_SCHJA: Experimental evidence at protein level: Swiss-Prot protein existence level 1. GST isoenzymes appear to play a central role in the parasite detoxification system. Other functions are also suspected including a role in increasing the solubility of haematin in the parasite gut. From Schistosoma japonicum (Blood fluke).
   4913..4929    -  protein_bind   lac operator: The lac repressor binds to the lac operator to inhibit transcription in E. coli. This inhibition can be relieved by adding lactose or isopropyl-β-D-thiogalactopyranoside (IPTG). lac repressor encoded by lacI
   4937..4965    -  promoter       tac promoter: strong E. coli promoter; hybrid between the trp and lac UV5 promoters
   5041..5157    +  CDS            yciV (fragment): RNAAM_ECOLI - Also known as trpH From Escherichia coli (strain K12).
   5151..5441    -  CDS            lacZ (fragment): BGAL_OENOB - Protein inferred from homology: Swiss-Prot protein existence level 3. From Oenococcus oeni (strain ATCC BAA-331 / PSU-1).
   5421..78      -  CDS            lacZα (across the origin): LacZα fragment of β-galactosidase; lacZ fragment
>Addgene plasmid #219664 | UNK_ZnF1-3_pGEX | addgene full sequence | sequence record 434856 | Addgene NGS Result
ATTAAGTTGGGTAACGCCAGGGTTTTCCCAGTCACGACGTTGTAAAACGACGGCCAGTGAATCCGTAATC
ATGGTCATAGCTGTTTCCTGTGTGAAATTGTTATCCGCTCACAATTCCACACAACATACGAGCCGGAAGC
ATAAAGTGTAAAGCCTGGGGTGCCTAATGAGTGAGCTAACTTACATTAATTGCGTTGCGCTCACTGCCCG
CTTTCCAGTCGGGAAACCTGTCGTGCCAGCTGCATTAATGAATCGGCCAACGCGCGGGGAGAGGCGGTTT
GCGTATTGGGCGCTAGCGTGGTTTTTCTTTTCACCAGTGAGACGGGCAACAGCTGATTGCCCTTCACCGC
CTGGCCCTGAGAGAGTTGCAGCAAGCGGTCCACGCTGGTTTGCCCCAGCAGGCGAAAATCCTGTTTGATG
GTGGTTAACGGCGGGATATAACATGAGCTGTCTTCGGTATCGTCGTATCCCACTACCGAGATATCCGCAC
CAACGCGCAGCCCGGACTCGGTAATGGCGCGCATTGCGCCCAGCGCCATCTGATCGTTGGCAACCAGCAT
CGCAGTGGGAACGATGCCCTCATTCAGCATTTGCATGGTTTGTTGAAAACCGGACATGGCACTCCAGTCG
CCTTCCCGTTCCGCTATCGGCTGAATTTGATTGCGAGTGAGATATTTATGCCAGCCAGCCAGACGCAGAC
GCGCCGAGACAGAACTTAATGGGCCCGCTAACAGCGCGATTTGCTGGTGACCCAATGCGACCAGATGCTC
CACGCCCAGTCGCGTACCGTCTTCATGGGAGAAAATAATACTGTTGATGGGTGTCTGGTCAGAGACATCA
AGAAATAACGCCGGAACATTAGTGCAGGCAGCTTCCACAGCAATGGCATCCTGGTCATCCAGCGGATAGT
TAATGATCAGCCCACTGACGCGTTGCGCGAGAAGATTGTGCACCGCCGCTTTACAGGCTTCGACGCCGCT
TCGTTCTACCATCGACACCACCACGCTGGCACCCAGTTGATCGGCGCGAGATTTAATCGCCGCGACAATT
TGCGACGGCGCGTGCAGGGCCAGACTGGAGGTGGCAACGCCAATCAGCAACGACTGTTTGCCCGCCAGTT
GTTGTGCCACGCGGTTGGGAATGTAATTCAGCTCCGCCATCGCCGCTTCCACTTTTTCCCGCGTTTTCGC
AGAAACGTGGCTGGCCTGGTTCACCACGCGGGAAACGGTCTGATAAGAGACACCGGCATACTCTGCGACA
TCGTATAACGTTACTGGTTTCACATTCACCACCCTGAATTGACTCTCTTCCGGGCGCTATCATGCCATAC
CGCGAAAGGTTTTGCGCCATTCGATGGTGTCGGAATTTATGCGGTGTGAAATACCGCACAGATGCGTAAG
GAGAAAATACCGCATCAGGCGCTCTTCCGCTTCCTCGCTCACTGACTCGCTGCGCTCGGTCGTTCGGCTG
CGGCGAGCGGTATCAGCTCACTCAAAGGCGGTAATACGGTTATCCACAGAATCAGGGGATAACGCAGGAA
AGAACATGTGAGCAAAAGGCCAGCAAAAGGCCAGGAACCGTAAAAAGGCCGCGTTGCTGGCGTTTTTCCA
TAGGCTCCGCCCCCCTGACGAGCATCACAAAAATCGACGCTCAAGTCAGAGGTGGCGAAACCCGACAGGA
CTATAAAGATACCAGGCGTTTCCCCCTGGAAGCTCCCTCGTGCGCTCTCCTGTTCCGACCCTGCCGCTTA
CCGGATACCTGTCCGCCTTTCTCCCTTCGGGAAGCGTGGCGCTTTCTCATAGCTCACGCTGTAGGTATCT
CAGTTCGGTGTAGGTCGTTCGCTCCAAGCTGGGCTGTGTGCACGAACCCCCCGTTCAGCCCGACCGCTGC
GCCTTATCCGGTAACTATCGTCTTGAGTCCAACCCGGTAAGACACGACTTATCGCCACTGGCAGCAGCCA
CTGGTAACAGGATTAGCAGAGCGAGGTATGTAGGCGGTGCTACAGAGTTCTTGAAGTGGTGGCCTAACTA
CGGCTACACTAGAAGGACAGTATTTGGTATCTGCGCTCTGCTGAAGCCAGTTACCTTCGGAAAAAGAGTT
GGTAGCTCTTGATCCGGCAAACAAACCACCGCTGGTAGCGGTGGTTTTTTTGTTTGCAAGCAGCAGATTA
CGCGCAGAAAAAAAGGATCTCAAGAAGATCCTTTGATCTTTTCTACGGGGTCTGACGCTCAGTGGAACGA
AAACTCACGTTAAGGGATTTTGGTCATGAGATTATCAAAAAGGATCTTCACCTAGATCCTTTTAAATTAA
AAATGAAGTTTTAAATCAATCTAAAGTATATATGAGTAAACTTGGTCTGACAGTTACCAATGCTTAATCA
GTGAGGCACCTATCTCAGCGATCTGTCTATTTCGTTCATCCATAGTTGCCTGACTCCCCGTCGTGTAGAT
AACTACGATACGGGAGGGCTTACCATCTGGCCCCAGTGCTGCAATGATACCGCGAGACCCACGCTCACCG
GCTCCAGATTTATCAGCAATAAACCAGCCAGCCGGAAGGGCCGAGCGCAGAAGTGGTCCTGCAACTTTAT
CCGCCTCCATCCAGTCTATTAATTGTTGCCGGGAAGCTAGAGTAAGTAGTTCGCCAGTTAATAGTTTGCG
CAACGTTGTTGCCATTGCTGCAGGCATCGTGGTGTCACGCTCGTCGTTTGGTATGGCTTCATTCAGCTCC
GGTTCCCAACGATCAAGGCGAGTTACATGATCCCCCATGTTGTGCAAAAAAGCGGTTAGCTCCTTCGGTC
CTCCGATCGTTGTCAGAAGTAAGTTGGCCGCAGTGTTATCACTCATGGTTATGGCAGCACTGCATAATTC
TCTTACTGTCATGCCATCCGTAAGATGCTTTTCTGTGACTGGTGAGTACTCAACCAAGTCATTCTGAGAA
TAGTGTATGCGGCGACCGAGTTGCTCTTGCCCGGCGTCAACACGGGATAATACCGCGCCACATAGCAGAA
CTTTAAAAGTGCTCATCATTGGAAAACGTTCTTCGGGGCGAAAACTCTCAAGGATCTTACCGCTGTTGAG
ATCCAGTTCGATGTAACCCACTCGTGCACCCAACTGATCTTCAGCATCTTTTACTTTCACCAGCGTTTCT
GGGTGAGCAAAAACAGGAAGGCAAAATGCCGCAAAAAAGGGAATAAGGGCGACACGGAAATGTTGAATAC
TCATACTCTTCCTTTTTCAATATTATTGAAGCATTTATCAGGGTTATTGTCTCATGAGCGGATACATATT
TGAATGTATTTAGAAAAATAAACAAATAGGGGTTCCGCGCACATTTCCCCGAAAAGTGCCACCTGACGTC
TAAGAAACCATTATTATCATGACATTAACCTATAAAAATAGGCGTATCACGAGGCCCTTTCGTCTTCAAG
AATTATACACTCCGCTATCGCTACGTGACTGGGTCATGGCTGCGCCCCGACACCCGCCAACACCCGCTGA
CGCGCCCTGACGGGCTTGTCTGCTCCCGGCATCCGCTTACAGACAAGCTGTGACCGTCTCCGGGAGCTGC
ATGTGTCAGAGGTTTTCACCGTCATCACCGAAACGCGCGAGGCAGATCGTCAGTCAGTCACGATGCGGCC
GCTCAATTCTGCAAGGCCTCCATGGCCTGAAGCTCCCTGATGTCGTAGACAGGGGAGCGGAGGTCATGGG
GCCCGTGGGCAAAAGCGCAGTGCAGGCCGTTTTTGGTGCAGTTGCCTTTCGAGTCTGTCTCGTGGATGCA
GATTCCAGTTTTGTAGTAACGAAGGTGGTACCTGCGCTCAGTGTCCCCTGTGGTTCTGTGCAGGAATGGG
CACTCGTCGCCCTCCGGGCAGAGGCCTGTAGCCTCGTCGTACTTGGTGCAGTAGACGTCAGGGCTGTAAT
TGAAGGTGCCGTCCCGACGGCGGATGGACCGGCGGCGCCGCTGGTTCACGAAGTGCCAGTGGAAGCAGGT
GTAGGGCCGATGCTGCGTGCATTTGTGTTGCACAAAGAGTGGGCACTGCTCTGTGCGGAATTCTTTCAGG
TACGTGTAGTGCTGCGGGGATCCCGGTTCACGCTGACCCTGCGGGTGGTGTTCCAGACGAGCACGCAGCT
GTTCCAGTTCACCAGCCAGACCTTCAACAACGTGACCACCACGCCAACCGGTGGTTTTTTCGTCCATTAA
TCCCAGGGGCCCCTGGAACAGAACTTCCAGATCCGATTTTGGAGGATGGTCGCCACCACCAAACGTGGCT
TGCCAGCCCTGCAAAGGCCATGCTATATACTTGCTGGATTTCAAGTACTTATCAATTTGTGGGATAGCTT
CAATACGTTTTTTAAAACAAACTAATTTTGGGAACGCATCCAGGCACATTGGGTCCATGTATAAAACAAC
ATCAAGAGCGTCATACAACATGAAGTCAGGATGGGTTACATGATCACCATTTAAATATGTTTTATGACAT
AAACGATCTTCGAACATTTTCAGCATTTCAGGTAGCTTGCTAAGAAAATCAACTTTGAGAGTTTCAAAGT
CTTTACTATATGCAATTCTCGAAACACCGTATCTAATATCCAAAACCGCTCCTTCAAGCATTGAAATCTC
TGCACGCTCTTTTGGACAACCACCCAACATGTTGTGCTTGTCAGCTATATAACGTATGATGGCCATAGAC
TGTGTTAATTTAACATCACCATCAATATAATAAGGAAGATTGGGAAACTCCAAACCCAATTCAAACTTTT
TGTTTCGCCATTTATCACCTTCATCGCGCTCATACAAATGCTCTTCATATTTTTCTTCAAGATATTCCAA
AAGAAGTCGAGTGGGTTGCACAAGGCCCTTAATTTTCCAATAACCTAGTATAGGGGACATGAATACTGTT
TCCTGTGTGAAATTGTTATCCGCTCACAATTCCACACATTATACGAGCCGATGATTAATTGTCAACAGCT
CATTTCAGAATATTTGCCAGAACCGTTATGATGTCGGCGCAAAAAACATTATCCAGAACGGGAGTGCGCC
TTGAGCGACACGAATTATGCAGTGATTTACGACCTGCACAGCCATACCACAGCTTCCGATGGCTGCCTGA
CGCCAGAAGCATTGGTGCACCGTGCAGTCGATAAGCTAATTCCAACGCCATCAAAAATAATTCGCGTCTG
GCCTTCCTGTAGCCAGCTTTCATCAACATTAAATGTGAGCGAGTAACAACCCGTCGGATTCTCCGTGGGA
ACAAACGGCGGATTGACCGTAATGGGATAGGTCACGTTGGTGTAGATGGGCGCATCGTAACCGTGCATCT
GCCAGTTTGAGGGGACGACGACAGTATCGGCCTCAGGAAGATCGCACTCCAGCCAGCTTTCCGGCACCGC
TTCTGGTGCCGGAAACCAGGCAAAGCGCCATTCGCCATTCAGGCTGCGCAACTGTTGGGAAGGGCGATCG
GTGCGGGCCTCTTCGCTATTACGCCAGCTGGCGAAAGGGGGATGTGCTGCAAGGCG
